>Addgene plasmid #57710 | Dendra2-C-Src-7 | depositor partial sequence | sequence record 88864 | insert sequence
GACGTCAGATCCGCTAGCGCTACCGGACTCAGATCTCGAGCTCAAGCTTCGAATTCATGGGGAGCAGCAA
GAGCAAGCCCAAGGACCCCAGCCAGCGCCGGCGCAGCCTGGAGCCACCCGACAGCACCCACCACGGGGGA
TTCCCAGCCTCGCAGACCCCCAACAAGACAGCAGCCCCCGACACGCACCGCACCCCCAGCCGCTCCTTTG
GGACCGTGGCCACCGAGCCCAAGCTCTTCGGGGGCTTCAACACTTCTGACACCGTCACGTCGCCGCAGCG
TGCCGGGGCACTGGCTGGCGGCGTCACCACTTTCGTGGCTCTCTATGACTACGAGTCCCGGACTGAAACG
GACTTGTCCTTCAAGAAAGGAGAACGCCTGCAGATTGTCAACAACACGGAAGGTGACTGGTGGCTGGCTC
ATTCCCTCACTACAGGACAGACGGGCTACATCCCCAGTAACTATGTCGCGCCCTCAGACTCCATCCAGGC
TGAAGAGTGGTACTTTGGGAAGATCACTCGTCGGGAGTCCGAGCGGCTGCTGCTCAACCCCGAAAACCCC
CGGGGAACCTTCTTGGTCCGGGAGAGCGAGACGACAAAAGGTGCCTATTGCCTCTCCGTTTCTGACTTTG
ACAACGCCAAGGGGCTCAATGTGAAGCACTACAAGATCCGCAAGCTGGACAGCGGCGGCTTCTACATCAC
CTCACGCACACAGTTCAGCAGCCTGCAGCAGCTGGTGGCCTACTACTCCAAACATGCTGATGGCTTGTGC
CACCGCCTGACCAACGTCTGCCCCACGTCCAAGCCCCAGACCCAGGGACTCGCCAAGGACGCGTGGGAAA
TCCCCCGGGAGTCGCTGCGGCTGGAGGTGAAGCTGGGGCAGGGCTGCTTTGGAGAGGTCTGGATGGGGAC
CTGGAACGGCACCACCAGAGTGGCCATAAAGACTCTGAAGCCCGGCACCATGTCCCCGGAGGCCTTCCTG
CAGGAAGCCCAAGTGATGAAGAAGCTCCGGCATGAGAAGCTGGTTCAGCTGTACGCAGTGGTGTCGGAAG
AGCCCATCTACATCGTCACTGAGTACATGAGCAAGGGGAGCCTCCTGGATTTCCTGAAGGGAGAGATGGG
CAAGTACCTGCGGCTGCCACAGCTCGTCGATATGGCTGCTCAGATTGCATCCGGCATGGCCTATGTGGAG
AGGATGAACTACGTGCACCGAGACCTGCGGGCGGCCAACATCCTGGTGGGGGAGAACCTGGTGTGCAAGG
TGGCTGACTTTGGGCTGGCACGCCTCATCGAGGACAACGAGTACACAGCACGGCAAGGTGCCAAGTTCCC
CATCAAGTGGACAGCCCCCGAGGCAGCCCTCTATGGCCGGTTCACCATCAAGTCGGATGTCTGGTCCTTC
GGCATCCTGCTGACTGAGCTGACCACCAAGGGCCGGGTGCCATACCCAGGGATGGTCAACAGGGAGGTGC
TGGACCAGGTGGAGAGGGGCTACCGCATGCCCTGCCCGCCCGAGTGCCCCGAGTCGCTGCATGACCTCAT
GTGCCAGTGCTGGCGGAAGGACCCTGAGGAGCGGCCCACTTTTGAGTACCTGCAGGCCTTCCTGGAGGAC
TACTTCACCTCGACAGAGCCCCAGTACCAGCCTGGAGAGAACCTACGGGATCCACCGGTCGCCACCATGA
ACACCCCGGGAATTAACCTGATCAAGGAGGACATGCGCGTGAAGGTGCACATGGAGGGCAACGTGAACGG
CCACGCCTTCGTGATCGAGGGCGAGGGCAAGGGCAAGCCCTACGAGGGCACCCAGACCGCCAACCTGACC
GTGAAGGAGGGCGCCCCCCTGCCCTTCAGCTACGACATCCTGACCACCGCCGTGCACTACGGCAACCGGG
TGTTCACCAAGTACCCCGAGGACATCCCCGACTACTTCAAGCAGAGCTTCCCCGAGGGCTACAGCTGGGA
GCGCACCATGACCTTCGAGGACAAGGGCATCTGCACCATCCGCAGCGACATCAGCCTGGAGGGCGACTGC
TTCTTCCAGAACGTGCGCTTCAAGGGCACCAACTTCCCCCCCAACGGCCCCGTGATGCAGAAGAAGACCC
TGAAGTGGGAGCCCAGCACCGAGAAGCTGCACGTGCGCGACGGCCTGCTGGTGGGCAACATCAACATGGC
CCTGCTGCTGGAGGGCGGCGGCCACTACCTGTGCGACTTCAAGACCACCTACAAGGCCAAGAAGGTGGTG
CAGCTGCCCGACGCCCACTTCGTGGACCACCGCATCGAGATCCTGGGCAACGACAGCGACTACAACAAGG
TGAAGCTGTACGAGCACGCCGTGGCCCGCTACAGCCCCCTGCCCAGCCAGGTGTGGTAAGCGGCCGCGAC
TCTAGATCATAATCAGCCATACCACATT
