>Addgene plasmid #57710 | Dendra2-C-Src-7 | addgene partial sequence | sequence record 141675 | CMV-F 5'-CGCAAATGGGCGGTAGGCGTG-3'
CCGTCAGATCCGCTAGCGCTACCGGACTCAGATCTCGAGCTCAAGCTTCGAATTCATGGGGAGCAGCAAG
AGCAAGCCCAAGGACCCCAGCCAGCGCCGGCGCAGCCTGGAGCCACCCGACAGCACCCACCACGGGGGAT
TCCCAGCCTCGCAGACCCCCAACAAGACAGCAGCCCCCGACACGCACCGCACCCCCAGCCGCTCCTTTGG
GACCGTGGCCACCGAGCCCAAGCTCTTCGGGGGCTTCAACACTTCTGACACCGTCACGTCGCCGCAGCGT
GCCGGGGCACTGGCTGGCGGCGTCACCACTTTCGTGGCTCTCTATGACTACGAGTCCCGGACTGAAACGG
ACTTGTCCTTCAAGAAAGGAGAACGCCTGCAGATTGTCAACAACACGGAAGGTGACTGGTGGCTGGCTCA
TTCCCTCACTACAGGACAGACGGGCTACATCCCCAGTAACTATGTCGCGCCCTCAGACTCCATCCAGGCT
GAAGAGTGGTACTTTGGGAAGATCACTCGTCGGGAGTCCGAGCGGCTGCTGCTCAACCCCGAAAACCCCC
GGGGAACCTTCTTGGTCCGGGAGAGCGAGACGACAAAAGGTGCCTATTGCCTCTCCGTTTCTGACTTTGA
CAACGCCAAGGGGCTCAATGTGAAGCACTACAAGATCCGCAAGCTGGACAGCGGCGGCTTCTACATCACC
TCACGCACACAGTTCAGCAGCCTGCAGCAGCTGGTGGCCTACTACTCCAAACATGCTGATGGCTTGTGCC
ACCGCCTGACCAACGTCTGCCCCACGTCCAAGCCCCAGACCCAGGGACTCGCCAAGGACGCGTGGGAAAT
CC
