>Addgene plasmid #57710 | Dendra2-C-Src-7 | addgene partial sequence | sequence record 145732 | SV40pA-R 5'-GAAATTTGTGATGCTATTGC-3'
TTAACAACAACAATTGCATTCATTTTATGTTTCAGGTTCAGGGGGAGGTGTGGGAGGTTTTTTAAAGCAA
GTAAAACCTCTACAAATGTGGTATGGCTGATTATGATCTAGAGTCGCGGCCGCTTACCACACCTGGCTGG
GCAGGGGGCTGTAGCGGGCCACGGCGTGCTCGTACAGCTTCACCTTGTTGTAGTCGCTGTCGTTGCCCAG
GATCTCGATGCGGTGGTCCACGAAGTGGGCGTCGGGCAGCTGCACCACCTTCTTGGCCTTGTAGGTGGTC
TTGAAGTCGCACAGGTAGTGGCCGCCGCCCTCCAGCAGCAGGGCCATGTTGATGTTGCCCACCAGCAGGC
CGTCGCGCACGTGCAGCTTCTCGGTGCTGGGCTCCCACTTCAGGGTCTTCTTCTGCATCACGGGGCCGTT
GGGGGGGAAGTTGGTGCCCTTGAAGCGCACGTTCTGGAAGAAGCAGTCGCCCTCCAGGCTGATGTCGCTG
CGGATGGTGCAGATGCCCTTGTCCTCGAAGGTCATGGTGCGCTCCCAGCTGTAGCCCTCGGGGAAGCTCT
GCTTGAAGTAGTCGGGGATGTCCTCGGGGTACTTGGTGAACACCCGGTTGCCGTAGTGCACGGCGGTGGT
CAGGATGTCGTAGCTGAAGGGCAGGGGGGCGCCCTCCTTCACGGTCAGGTTGGCGGTCTGGGTGCCCTCG
TAGGGCTTGCCCTTGCCCTCGCCCTCGATCACGAA
