[The description below was written by a language model from this plasmid's Addgene catalogue record.]
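Description:
Dendra2-C-Src-7 is a mammalian expression plasmid built on a Dendra2 fluorescent-protein backbone of about 4.75 kb (excluding the insert). It is maintained in E. coli as a high-copy plasmid under kanamycin selection, and it carries a neomycin resistance marker so that transfected mammalian cells can be selected with G418. No feature table accompanies the record, so the origin of replication and the exact layout of the resistance cassette are not stated. The listed sequencing primers do indicate a CMV promoter upstream of the expression cassette and an SV40 polyadenylation signal downstream.

The payload is chicken (Gallus gallus) c-Src, a non-receptor tyrosine kinase, expressed from the CMV promoter as a fusion with Dendra2. The record does not explicitly give the orientation of the fusion or define the "7" in the name, which may refer to a linker length. Dendra2 is a green-to-red photoconvertible fluorescent protein. The two recorded spectral pairs correspond to its unconverted green state (excitation about 490 nm, emission about 507 nm) and its photoconverted red state (excitation about 553 nm, emission about 573 nm).

The stated localization of the fusion is membrane and vesicles, consistent with the association of Src with the plasma membrane and endosomal compartments. The construct therefore serves as a localization marker for live-cell imaging. Because Dendra2 can be converted in a chosen region or subpopulation of molecules, it is also suited to tracking the movement and turnover of Src-labelled membranes and vesicles over time, and to photoactivation-based super-resolution imaging.
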