Addgene plasmid #57710: Dendra2-C-Src-7
Purpose: Localization: Membrane/Vesicles, Excitation: 490 / 553, Emission: 507 / 573
Depositing lab: Michael Davidson. Depositing organization: Florida State University, Tallahassee.
Backbone
  Vector backbone: Dendra2
  Backbone size w/o insert (bp): 4750
  Vector type: Mammalian Expression
  Selectable markers: Neomycin (select with G418)
Growth in bacteria
  Bacterial resistance: Kanamycin, 50 μg/mL
  Growth temperature: 37°C
  Growth strain: DH5alpha
  Copy number: High Copy
Gene/Insert
  Gene/Insert name: C-Src (alt name: XM_001232484.1)
  Species: G. gallus (chicken)
  Promoter: CMV
  Tag / fusion protein: Dendra2
  Cloning method: Unknown
  Sequencing primers: 5′ CMV-F; 3′ SV40pA-R
Terms and licenses: Academic/Nonprofit Terms; Industry Terms
Depositor comments: . Excitation = 490 / 553; Emission = 507 / 573
How to cite: Dendra2-C-Src-7 was a gift from Michael Davidson (Addgene plasmid # 57710 ; http://n2t.net/addgene:57710 ; RRID:Addgene_57710)
